Addgene plasmid #120898: pRAN357
Purpose: E. coli-C. difficile shuttle vector: tetracycline-inducible promoter (Ptet) driving expression of cyan fluorescent protein (CfpOpt), multiple-cloning site for fusion to N-terminus of target protein
Depositing lab: Craig Ellermeier & David S. Weiss. Depositing organization: University of Iowa. Publication: Identification and characterization of a gene cluster required for proper rod shape, cell division, and pathogenesis in Clostridium difficile. Ransom EM, Williams KB, Weiss DS, Ellermeier CD. J Bacteriol. 2014 Jun;196(12):2290-300. doi: 10.1128/JB.00038-14. Epub 2014 Apr 11. PubMed 24727226.
Backbone
  Vector backbone: pRFP185
  Backbone size w/o insert (bp): 6400
  Total vector size (bp): 7959
  Modifications to backbone: Ptet::cfpOpt-mcs
  Vector type: Bacterial Expression
Growth in bacteria
  Bacterial resistance: Chloramphenicol, 25 μg/mL
  Growth temperature: 37°C
  Growth strain: DH5alpha
  Growth instructions: Low copy in C. difficile following conjugation and selected with thiamphenicol
  Copy number: High Copy
Gene/Insert
  Gene/Insert name: cyan fluorescent protein, codon-optimized for low GC organisms, multiple-cloning site for protein fusion (alt name: Ptet::cfpOpt-mcs)
  Species: Synthetic
  Promoter: Ptet
  Cloning method: Restriction Enzyme; 5′ cloning site SacI (not destroyed); 3′ cloning site BamHI (not destroyed)
  Sequencing primers: 5′ unknown; 3′ unknown
Terms and licenses: Academic/Nonprofit Terms; Industry Terms: Not Available to Industry
How to cite: pRAN357 was a gift from Craig Ellermeier & David S. Weiss (Addgene plasmid # 120898 ; http://n2t.net/addgene:120898 ; RRID:Addgene_120898)
