[The description below was written by a language model from this plasmid's Addgene catalogue record and pLannotate feature annotations shown in this document.]
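Description:
pRAN357 is a 7,959 bp E. coli–Clostridium difficile shuttle vector for bacterial expression, built on the pRFP185 backbone and designed for making tetracycline-inducible cyan fluorescent protein fusions. In E. coli it replicates from a high-copy ColE1/pUC-type origin and is selected with chloramphenicol through catP, a chloramphenicol acetyltransferase gene of Clostridium perfringens origin. The same marker allows thiamphenicol selection in C. difficile, where the plasmid is reported to be low copy. An IncP origin of transfer, with traJ and a fragment of traI alongside it, lets the plasmid be mobilised by conjugation from an E. coli donor into C. difficile. The replicon responsible for maintenance in C. difficile is not annotated. Roughly the last 3.5 kb of the sequence carries no called features, so the record does not identify that element.

The payload is a Ptet::cfpOpt-mcs cassette cloned between SacI and BamHI sites, both of which are retained. A Tn10-derived tetR gene is transcribed divergently from the reporter. Its product binds the tet operator in the promoter region and represses transcription until a tetracycline-class inducer is added. Downstream lies cfpOpt, a synthetic CFP gene codon-optimised for low-GC organisms, which the annotation software matches to ECFP. It is followed by a multiple-cloning site, so that a gene of interest can be inserted in frame and CFP is fused to the N-terminus of the target protein.

The two feature tables, one from the depositor's sequence and one from repository sequencing, show the same features in the same order and differ only in the numbering start point. The plasmid is suited to inducible expression and subcellular localisation of proteins in C. difficile. The associated work concerned genes involved in rod shape, cell division and pathogenesis.
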