Features (pLannotate 1.2.2; 8 found; start..end, strand, type, name):
    924..1547    -  CDS            TetR: tetracycline repressor TetR; tetR from transposon Tn10; TetR binds to the tetracycline operator tetO to inhibit transcription. This inhibition can be relieved by adding tetracycline or doxycycline.
   1657..1675    +  protein_bind   tet operator: bacterial operator O1 for the tetR and tetA genes tetracycline repressor TetR
   1742..2458    +  CDS            ECFP: ECFP is a basic (constitutively fluorescent) cyan fluorescent protein published in 1996, derived from Aequorea victoria. It has low acid sensitivity.
   2711..2806    -  CDS            traI (fragment): TRAI6_ECOLX - Experimental evidence at protein level: Swiss-Prot protein existence level 1. The initiation process of transfer DNA synthesis requires the interaction of at least three plasmid-specific components (TraH, I, and J) at the transfer origin resulting in the assembly of a specialised nucleoprotein complex - the relaxosome. Site- and strand-specific cleavage at the transfer origin is dependent on TraI and TraJ. From Escherichia coli.
   2844..3215    -  CDS            traJ: oriT-recognizing protein; traJ
   3248..3357    -  oriT           oriT: incP origin of transfer
   3736..4356    -  CDS            catP: CAT2_CLOPF - Protein inferred from homology: Swiss-Prot protein existence level 3. This enzyme is an effector of chloramphenicol resistance in bacteria. From Clostridium perfringens.
   4719..5307    -  rep_origin     ori: high-copy-number ColE1/pMB1/pBR322/pUC origin of replication
>Addgene plasmid #120898 | pRAN357 | depositor full sequence | sequence record 229754 | pRAN357 sequence 7959 bps
TGAGTTGTCATTGTCTAGTAGTATTATCTCATTTTGTTGTTATCTTAAAATATTATTTTAAAAATACTCT
GCTTGGTCGGCTTAGGGTATTTTTTTTGTTTAATTCCAATATTGGTTCAAACTCCTGTGTAATACTTTTG
ACACTTCCATCTGTATTGAATTGACAGTTGATATGGTATCTCATTATTGGCTTGTTCTTATGTTTTTCTA
TGTATTTATTTTTTACTTTCAAATAATTTGTATTTCCATTTTTAGTTATGTTTAACACACTATCCTTATT
ACTCAATAAAATTATTTTTTGTTTTAACATATGATTTATAGAATCTAAAAATTGATATTGACTTATAATA
GTACTTTCTACCTCTCTAGCTTTTTCTAGTGTTTCAAATTCTTCAAACTCTGCTATATTGCTATAGTATA
GCTTATCATTAATAATATTATCTGACAACTTTAATTCCATTTTATAAAACAATTCCAAGTTATGTATAAA
ATTTTTAATGTTACAACATATAGACTTATTATTTGTTCTTATATGGTATCTCCATTTACTACTTCTAGCT
CTCATGTTATATGCACAACTACTCCCAACATAAACATATATTGCTTGTTCTAACTCATATTTTTGTAAAA
TTTCAACATCATATCCAGTCAAATCGTACTCTCTCTTATATACAAATGGTTTTTCTAATTTTTTGTTCAA
TAAATCTCCTCCTATTTCTTACTTAATTTAGCTAAAAATCTATTTATATTTCACCTCCTTTTTGACTTTA
AGCCTACGAATACCATATTTATGATTATAACATCTTCTATTTTTCCCAAATCCTTACATCTCCCCTAATT
TTTAGACTTAAGGGCGAATTCTGCATCAAGCTAGCATAAAAATAAGAAGCCTGCATTTGCAGGCTTCTTA
TTTTTATGGTACCTTAAGACCCACTTTCACATTTAAGTTGTTTTTCTAATCCGCATATGATCAATTCAAG
GCCGAATAAGAAGGCTGGCTCTGCACCTTGGTGATCAAATAATTCGATAGCTTGTCGTAATAATGGCGGC
ATACTATCAGTAGTAGGTGTTTCCCTTTCTTCTTTAGCGACTTGATGCTCTTGATCTTCCAATACGCAAC
CTAAAGTAAAATGCCCCACAGCGCTGAGTGCATATAATGCATTCTCTAGTGAAAAACCTTGTTGGCATAA
AAAGGCTAATTGATTTTCGAGAGTTTCATACTGTTTTTCTGTAGGCCGTGTACCTAAATGTACTTTTGCT
CCATCGCGATGACTTAGTAAAGCACATCTAAAACTTTTAGCGTTATTACGTAAAAAATCTTGCCAGCTTT
CCCCTTCTAAAGGGCAAAAGTGAGTATGGTGCCTATCTAACATCTCAATGGCTAAGGCGTCGAGCAAAGC
CCGCTTATTTTTTACATGCCAATACAATGTAGGCTGCTCTACACCTAGCTTCTGGGCGAGTTTACGGGTT
GTTAAACCTTCGATTCCGACCTCATTAAGCAGCTCTAATGCGCTGTTAATCACTTTACTTTTATCTAATC
TAGACATCATTAATTCCTCCTTTTTGTTGACATTATATCATTGATAGAGTTATTTGTCAAACTAGTTTTT
TATTTCGATGCCCTGGACTTCATGAAAAACTAAAAAAAATATTGACACTCTATCATTGATAGAGTATAAT
TAAAATAAGCTTGATCGTAGCGTTAACAGATCTGAGCTCCTGCAGTAAAGGAGAAAATTTTATGGTTTCA
AAAGGAGAAGAATTATTTACAGGGGTAGTACCAATTTTAGTAGAACTTGACGGAGATGTAAATGGACACA
AATTTTCAGTATCAGGAGAAGGAGAAGGAGATGCAACATACGGAAAATTAACACTTAAATTCATTTGTAC
AACAGGTAAACTACCGGTTCCATGGCCCACACTTGTGACTACTTTAACATGGGGAGTACAATGTTTTTCA
AGATATCCAGATCATATGAAACAACACGACTTTTTTAAATCAGCAATGCCTGAAGGATACGTACAAGAAA
GAACAATATTTTTTAAAGATGATGGTAACTATAAAACGAGAGCAGAAGTAAAATTTGAAGGAGATACATT
AGTAAACAGAATTGAATTAAAAGGAATAGACTTTAAAGAAGATGGAAATATCCTAGGACATAAATTAGAA
TACAATTACATCAGTCATAACGTATACATAACGGCAGATAAACAGAAAAATGGAATTAAAGCTAACTTTA
AAATAAGACACAATATAGAAGACGGATCAGTACAATTAGCAGATCACTATCAACAAAATACACCTATCGG
AGATGGCCCAGTGCTTCTACCAGATAATCATTACTTAAGCACGCAAAGCGCTTTATCTAAAGACCCAAAT
GAAAAAAGAGACCACATGGTATTATTAGAATTCGTAACAGCAGCAGGAATTACACTAGGAATGGATGAAT
TATATAAGATGAACGCATGCGTCGACTTAATTAAACAGCTGAGGCGCGCCGGATCCTATAAGTTTTAATA
AAACTTTAAATAGAAAAAGGCTTCTCTCATGAGAAGTCTTTTTTATTTAAAATAAATATAAAATAAAATA
GAGGCTATAAATAGCCTCTATTTTATGTGAGAAATCCCTAAATAAAAAGATGCCAGTGTGCTGGAATTCG
CCCTTAGGCTGCGCTAGGGACCTCTTTAGCTCCTTGGAAGCTGTCAGTAGTAGGGGATCGGTCTTGCCTT
GCTCGTCGGTGATGTACTTCACCAGCTCCGCGAAGTCGCTCTTCTTGATGGAGCGCATGGGGACGTGCTT
GGCAATCACGCGCACCCCCCGGCCGTTTTAGCGGCTAAAAAAGTCATGGCTCTGCCCTCGGGCGGACCAC
GCCCATCATGACCTTGCCAAGCTCGTCCTGCTTCTCTTCGATCTTCGCCAGCAGGGCGAGGATCGTGGCA
TCACCGAACCGCGCCGTGCGCGGGTCGTCGGTGAGCCAGAGTTTCAGCAGGCCGCCCAGGCGGCCCAGGT
CGCCATTGATGCGGGCCAGCTCGCGGACGTGCTCATAGTCCACGACGCCCGTGATTTTGTAGCCCTGGCC
GACGGCCAGCAGGTAGGCCGACAGGCTCATGCCGGCCGCCGCCGCCTTTTCCTCAATCGCTCTTCGTTCG
TCTGGAAGGCAGTACACCTTGATAGGTGGGCTGCCCTTCCTGGTTGGCTTGGTTTCATCAGCCATCCGCT
TGCCCTCATCTGTTACGCCGGCGGTAGCCGGCCAGCCTCGCAGAGCAGGATTCCCGTTGAGCACCGCCAG
GTGCGAATAAGGGACAGTGAAGAAGGAACACCCGCTCGCGGGTGGGCCTACTTCACCTATCCTGCCCGGC
TGACGCCGTTGGATACACCAAGGAAAGTCTACACGAACCCTTTGGCAAAATCCTGTATATCGTGCGAAAA
AGGATGGATATACCGAAAAAATCGCTATAATGACCCCGAAGCAGGAAGGGCGAATTCTGCAGATCTGACC
GGTCTCTGAAAATATAAAAACCACAGATTGATACTAAAACCTTGGTTGTGTTGCTTTTCGGGGCTTAAAT
CAAGGAAAAATCCTTGTTTTAAGCCTTTCAAAAAGAAACACAAGGTCTTTGTACTAACCTGTGGTTATGT
ATAAAATTGTAGATTTTAGGGTAACAAAAAACACCGTATTTCTACGATGTTTTTGCTTAAATACTTGTTT
TTAGTTACAGACAAACCTGAAGTTAACTATTTATCAATTCCTGCAATTCGTTTACAAAACGGCAAATGTG
AAATCCGTCACATACTGCGTGATGAACTTGAATTGCCAAAGGAAGTATAATTTTGTTATCTTCTTTATAA
TATTTCCCCATAGTAAAAATAGGAATCAAATAATCATATCCTTTCTGCAAATTCAGATTAAAGCCATCGA
AGGTTGACCACGGTATCATAGATACATTAAAAATGTTTTCCGGAGCATTTGGCTTTCCTTCCATTCTATG
ATTGTTTCCATACCGTTGCGTATCACTTTCATAATCTGCTAAAAATGATTTAAAGTCAGACTTACACTCA
GTCCAAAGGCTGGAAAATGTTTCAGTATCATTGTGAAATATTGTATAGCTTGGTATCATCTCATCATATA
TCCCCAATTCACCATCTTGATTGATTGCCGTCCTAAACTCTGAATGGCGGTTTACAATCATTGCAATATA
ATAAAGCATTGCAGGATATAGTTTCATTCCCTTTTCCTTTATTTGTGTGATATCCACTTTAACGGTCATG
CTGTAGGTACAAGGTACACTTGCAAAGTAGTGGTCAAAATACTCTTTTCTGTTCCAACTATTTTTATCAA
TTTTTTCAAATACCATCTAAGTTCCCTCTCAAATTCAAGTTTATCGCTCTAATGAACAAAGATATTATAC
CACATTTTTGTGAATTTTTCAACTTGCCCACTTCGACTGCACTCCCGACTTAATAACTTCTTGAACACTT
GCCGAAAAAGAAAAACTGCCGGGTACGTACCCGGGGATCGATCCCCGGCCGAGCGCTCTTCCGCTTCCTC
GCTCACTGACTCGCTGCGCTCGGTCGTTCGGCTGCGGCGAGCGGTATCAGCTCACTCAAAGGCGGTAATA
CGGTTATCCACAGAATCAGGGGATAACGCAGGAAAGAACATGTGAGCAAAAGGCCAGCAAAAGGCCAGGA
ACCGTAAAAAGGCCGCGTTGCTGGCGTTTTTCCATAGGCTCCGCCCCCCTGACGAGCATCACAAAAATCG
ACGCTCAAGTCAGAGGTGGCGAAACCCGACAGGACTATAAAGATACCAGGCGTTTCCCCCTTGAAGCTCC
CTCGTGCGCTCTCCTGTTCCGACCCTGCCGCTTACCGGATACCTGTCCGCCTTTCTCCCTTCGGGAAGCG
TGGCGCTTTCTCATAGCTCACGCTGTAGGTATCTCAGTTCGGTGTAGGTCGTTCGCTCCAAGCTGGGCTG
TGTGCACGAACCCCCCGTTCAGCCCGACCGCTGCGCCTTATCCGGTAACTATCGTCTTGAGTCCAACCCG
GTAAGACACGACTTATCGCCACTGGCAGCAGCCACTGGTAACAGGATTAGCAGAGCGAGGTATGTAGGCG
GTGCTACAGAGTTCTTGAAGTGGTGGCCTAACTACGGCTACACTAGAAGGACAGTATTTGGTATCTGCGC
TCTGCTGAAGCCAGTTACCTTCGGAAAAAGAGTTGGTAGCTCTTGATCCGGCAAACAAACCACCGCTGGT
AGCGGTGGTTTTTTTGTTTGCAAGCAGCAGATTACGCGCAGAAAAAAAGGATCTCAAGAAGATCCTTTGA
TCTTTTCTACGGGGTCTGACGCTCAGTGGAACGAAAACTCACGTTAAGGGATTTTGGTCATGAAATGCAA
GTTTCTAACTAACATACATCATAGTTACTAAACTATGGTAACTATAATTTTATTAACTATATTAAGCACT
GATTAGTACTATAACTCAATATAAGCATATCCCCTGTATCGTAACTAGAGAACCAAACGACGGAAAAAGC
GATATAGATAAGTTTAGATAGTGCACCAATTTTTTACTTTTCTATTTTAGAATCTAGCATTTCCAATGCT
TACTAATACTATTTTTGATTTTTAACTTGTTTTAAAAAAGCACCTACTAATTAGGATTCTAGCTCTATAT
TCTAGTTATACATTCTCTATATTCTAGCTCTATATTCTAGTTATACATTCTCTATATTCTAGCTCTATAT
TCTAGTTATACATTCTCTATATTCTAGCTCTATATTCTAGTTATACATTCTCTATATTCTAGCTCTATAT
TCTAGTTATACATTCTCTATATTCTAGCTCTATATTCTAGTTATACATTCTCTATATTCTAGCTCTATAT
TCTAGTTATACATTCTCTAAAAAACATATATATATATACTACATATATATGTACAATTATTTTACCAAAA
GAAATTTTTAAAACGGCTTAATTTCAATACTTTGATGCCATTTTTTTTTTGCAATTCTCGTACAATTATT
TTACCAAAAGAAATTTTTATTAATTAGTTTTTTTGCATAAAAATAGGACTAGAAAATCAATTCTAATCCT
ATCAAAAATCTACTTGTTTAATCTATATGTATAGTACATAAATCCTCTATCATTTATTTTAGTTTCCCAT
ACATCTAAAATTTTAGTATCTAATAAAGATTCTATCATATTTGAAATTCTTTGCTGTGTTACTCCTAAAT
CTTTTGCTAATTCCTCTTGATTAATTCTTAATATATTTCCTTTTATTTTATCATCTTTGACCAATAAATC
TTGCTTATATCTCATATGAGTATATAATCTTAATTCTTCAGTTGAAATTATTCCCCAAATTACTGCCATG
GTAACAAAGTAACTAATAGTATATTGTTTATCTATATTACATCTAACTTCTTTTACATTGTATGTATCTT
TTATTCCTAGCTTTGTAACACCTTTTGTTTTTGTAATATAATCATTATGTTGAAGTTCTTTTAATGTTTC
TCTTAATGTCTTTTCACTCATAACAATGTTTTTAACTTTCTTCTTACGTTTATAGGTTATCAGCTCCATT
ATATCGTCTATGTTTAATTCTCTATCTTTATTGTTAAGTAACACATTATAGATAAACAATTGATTACCAG
TCATTATTTTAACCCCTTTCCTATTCTTATATTTCAAATCCTTTGAGTGCTTATGTGGCATATTGAACAA
AGTATCTTCATCACTATATATAAAATCTGATTCTATTTTATTCCAACAATCACTATTAAACTCACAACCT
GTACAACCAAAATTAACCGTTTTAAGCTTCTCATACATATACTTGACTTGATATTCTAGCTCACTATTTG
AAAGACTATTTTGTGATATATAGTTCCATTCTCTAGCAACGGATATTACTTGACTTAAACTTTTATTCCT
CAATCTTAAAGTCACAACTATTTTTTGCAAATCTAGGTTTTTATGTCCATCTTTACTACCATTTTTTAAA
ATATCTACTATACAATTTGGTAGCTTACTATCTAATATATATTTTGTATTAGTATTACCTACTGTTTTTA
CATCTTTGCAATATTTTTTAGCTAACTTTTCTATGTCATATCTATATATATTTTTGTCTTGGTGTATTAT
TTTTACTTGTTTAGTAGTATTTTTAATATTATATGTATAAGGTACTCTTAATACTTGAGTAGATAAATTT
GCTTGTTTATCTGCACCCAATTTATTTATTAATGTATTTGTAACTTCTGATACTAACTTAATGTTATTAG
TTTTATTAATTAGCACATAAACATGGAATCCATTTCCACTATCAACTAGGATATGATAATGTAATCCTAT
CTTAGTAAATAAATTAATTATATCTTTATAATTAAAACCTTGTCCTAATTCTTTTTTGTCAAAATCAAAT
CCTAATGCATATCTATTTATTAAGTTTTCATTGGTTCCTGCTTTTCCATCAGTTGTACATAGGTTAAAAA
ATGTATTTTCATAATAAATATTTTTTGCGAAGGTAAATTCTACTATATCATCTATATTTTTAAAAAAAGT
TGTTTTACTATATTCTTTAAATTCTTCTCCGAGTTCTAATTGTTTACTATTACTTTTATTATTTTGAAAT
ACTCTAACATATTCATTATCAATAAGATTATTTCCTTGTCCTATACCATCTCTAAATACTGCCATTAGAA
ATTTTTTCAACTTATATTTTGAATCTAATTGTTCCATATATTTATTATCTCCTTATCTAGTTTTTTTAAG
AGATAACACTACATTAAATATATACTTATTGACTAATCAACTTTTACAACTATTGAATAATTTTAGCTTA
GTATGTATAATAATATTGTTAAGATGCTAAAATTGATAGCAATATTATTATATAACTACAGATACTTAAT
CAGTTAGACCGATATTGGAGTTGGTAGCTCCATAAACTCAATTGGTAGT
