Features (pLannotate 1.2.2; 8 found; start..end, strand, type, name):
    106..729     -  CDS            TetR: tetracycline repressor TetR; tetR from transposon Tn10; TetR binds to the tetracycline operator tetO to inhibit transcription. This inhibition can be relieved by adding tetracycline or doxycycline.
    839..857     +  protein_bind   tet operator: bacterial operator O1 for the tetR and tetA genes tetracycline repressor TetR
    924..1640    +  CDS            ECFP: ECFP is a basic (constitutively fluorescent) cyan fluorescent protein published in 1996, derived from Aequorea victoria. It has low acid sensitivity.
   1893..1988    -  CDS            traI (fragment): TRAI6_ECOLX - Experimental evidence at protein level: Swiss-Prot protein existence level 1. The initiation process of transfer DNA synthesis requires the interaction of at least three plasmid-specific components (TraH, I, and J) at the transfer origin resulting in the assembly of a specialised nucleoprotein complex - the relaxosome. Site- and strand-specific cleavage at the transfer origin is dependent on TraI and TraJ. From Escherichia coli.
   2026..2397    -  CDS            traJ: oriT-recognizing protein; traJ
   2430..2539    -  oriT           oriT: incP origin of transfer
   2918..3538    -  CDS            catP: CAT2_CLOPF - Protein inferred from homology: Swiss-Prot protein existence level 3. This enzyme is an effector of chloramphenicol resistance in bacteria. From Clostridium perfringens.
   3901..4489    -  rep_origin     ori: high-copy-number ColE1/pMB1/pBR322/pUC origin of replication
>Addgene plasmid #120898 | pRAN357 | addgene full sequence | sequence record 235310 | Addgene NGS Result
AATCCTTACATCTCCCCTAATTTTTAGACTTAAGGGCGAATTCTGCATCAAGCTAGCATAAAAATAAGAA
GCCTGCATTTGCAGGCTTCTTATTTTTATGGTACCTTAAGACCCACTTTCACATTTAAGTTGTTTTTCTA
ATCCGCATATGATCAATTCAAGGCCGAATAAGAAGGCTGGCTCTGCACCTTGGTGATCAAATAATTCGAT
AGCTTGTCGTAATAATGGCGGCATACTATCAGTAGTAGGTGTTTCCCTTTCTTCTTTAGCGACTTGATGC
TCTTGATCTTCCAATACGCAACCTAAAGTAAAATGCCCCACAGCGCTGAGTGCATATAATGCATTCTCTA
GTGAAAAACCTTGTTGGCATAAAAAGGCTAATTGATTTTCGAGAGTTTCATACTGTTTTTCTGTAGGCCG
TGTACCTAAATGTACTTTTGCTCCATCGCGATGACTTAGTAAAGCACATCTAAAACTTTTAGCGTTATTA
CGTAAAAAATCTTGCCAGCTTTCCCCTTCTAAAGGGCAAAAGTGAGTATGGTGCCTATCTAACATCTCAA
TGGCTAAGGCGTCGAGCAAAGCCCGCTTATTTTTTACATGCCAATACAATGTAGGCTGCTCTACACCTAG
CTTCTGGGCGAGTTTACGGGTTGTTAAACCTTCGATTCCGACCTCATTAAGCAGCTCTAATGCGCTGTTA
ATCACTTTACTTTTATCTAATCTAGACATCATTAATTCCTCCTTTTTGTTGACATTATATCATTGATAGA
GTTATTTGTCAAACTAGTTTTTTATTTCGATGCCCTGGACTTCATGAAAAACTAAAAAAAATATTGACAC
TCTATCATTGATAGAGTATAATTAAAATAAGCTTGATCGTAGCGTTAACAGATCTGAGCTCCTGCAGTAA
AGGAGAAAATTTTATGGTTTCAAAAGGAGAAGAATTATTTACAGGGGTAGTACCAATTTTAGTAGAACTT
GACGGAGATGTAAATGGACACAAATTTTCAGTATCAGGAGAAGGAGAAGGAGATGCAACATACGGAAAAT
TAACACTTAAATTCATTTGTACAACAGGTAAACTACCGGTTCCATGGCCCACACTTGTGACTACTTTAAC
ATGGGGAGTACAATGTTTTTCAAGATATCCAGATCATATGAAACAACACGACTTTTTTAAATCAGCAATG
CCTGAAGGATACGTACAAGAAAGAACAATATTTTTTAAAGATGATGGTAACTATAAAACGAGAGCAGAAG
TAAAATTTGAAGGAGATACATTAGTAAACAGAATTGAATTAAAAGGAATAGACTTTAAAGAAGATGGAAA
TATCCTAGGACATAAATTAGAATACAATTACATCAGTCATAACGTATACATAACGGCAGATAAACAGAAA
AATGGAATTAAAGCTAACTTTAAAATAAGACACAATATAGAAGACGGATCAGTACAATTAGCAGATCACT
ATCAACAAAATACACCTATCGGAGATGGCCCAGTGCTTCTACCAGATAATCATTACTTAAGCACGCAAAG
CGCTTTATCTAAAGACCCAAATGAAAAAAGAGACCACATGGTATTATTAGAATTCGTAACAGCAGCAGGA
ATTACACTAGGAATGGATGAATTATATAAGATGAACGCATGCGTCGACTTAATTAAACAGCTGAGGCGCG
CCGGATCCTATAAGTTTTAATAAAACTTTAAATAGAAAAAGGCTTCTCTCATGAGAAGTCTTTTTTATTT
AAAATAAATATAAAATAAAATAGAGGCTATAAATAGCCTCTATTTTATGTGAGAAATCCCTAAATAAAAA
GATGCCAGTGTGCTGGAATTCGCCCTTAGGCTGCGCTAGGGACCTCTTTAGCTCCTTGGAAGCTGTCAGT
AGTAGGGGATCGGTCTTGCCTTGCTCGTCGGTGATGTACTTCACCAGCTCCGCGAAGTCGCTCTTCTTGA
TGGAGCGCATGGGGACGTGCTTGGCAATCACGCGCACCCCCCGGCCGTTTTAGCGGCTAAAAAAGTCATG
GCTCTGCCCTCGGGCGGACCACGCCCATCATGACCTTGCCAAGCTCGTCCTGCTTCTCTTCGATCTTCGC
CAGCAGGGCGAGGATCGTGGCATCACCGAACCGCGCCGTGCGCGGGTCGTCGGTGAGCCAGAGTTTCAGC
AGGCCGCCCAGGCGGCCCAGGTCGCCATTGATGCGGGCCAGCTCGCGGACGTGCTCATAGTCCACGACGC
CCGTGATTTTGTAGCCCTGGCCGACGGCCAGCAGGTAGGCCGACAGGCTCATGCCGGCCGCCGCCGCCTT
TTCCTCAATCGCTCTTCGTTCGTCTGGAAGGCAGTACACCTTGATAGGTGGGCTGCCCTTCCTGGTTGGC
TTGGTTTCATCAGCCATCCGCTTGCCCTCATCTGTTACGCCGGCGGTAGCCGGCCAGCCTCGCAGAGCAG
GATTCCCGTTGAGCACCGCCAGGTGCGAATAAGGGACAGTGAAGAAGGAACACCCGCTCGCGGGTGGGCC
TACTTCACCTATCCTGCCCGGCTGACGCCGTTGGATACACCAAGGAAAGTCTACACGAACCCTTTGGCAA
AATCCTGTATATCGTGCGAAAAAGGATGGATATACCGAAAAAATCGCTATAATGACCCCGAAGCAGGAAG
GGCGAATTCTGCAGATCTGACCGGTCTCTGAAAATATAAAAACCACAGATTGATACTAAAACCTTGGTTG
TGTTGCTTTTCGGGGCTTAAATCAAGGAAAAATCCTTGTTTTAAGCCTTTCAAAAAGAAACACAAGGTCT
TTGTACTAACCTGTGGTTATGTATAAAATTGTAGATTTTAGGGTAACAAAAAACACCGTATTTCTACGAT
GTTTTTGCTTAAATACTTGTTTTTAGTTACAGACAAACCTGAAGTTAACTATTTATCAATTCCTGCAATT
CGTTTACAAAACGGCAAATGTGAAATCCGTCACATACTGCGTGATGAACTTGAATTGCCAAAGGAAGTAT
AATTTTGTTATCTTCTTTATAATATTTCCCCATAGTAAAAATAGGAATCAAATAATCATATCCTTTCTGC
AAATTCAGATTAAAGCCATCGAAGGTTGACCACGGTATCATAGATACATTAAAAATGTTTTCCGGAGCAT
TTGGCTTTCCTTCCATTCTATGATTGTTTCCATACCGTTGCGTATCACTTTCATAATCTGCTAAAAATGA
TTTAAAGTCAGACTTACACTCAGTCCAAAGGCTGGAAAATGTTTCAGTATCATTGTGAAATATTGTATAG
CTTGGTATCATCTCATCATATATCCCCAATTCACCATCTTGATTGATTGCCGTCCTAAACTCTGAATGGC
GGTTTACAATCATTGCAATATAATAAAGCATTGCAGGATATAGTTTCATTCCCTTTTCCTTTATTTGTGT
GATATCCACTTTAACGGTCATGCTGTAGGTACAAGGTACACTTGCAAAGTAGTGGTCAAAATACTCTTTT
CTGTTCCAACTATTTTTATCAATTTTTTCAAATACCATCTAAGTTCCCTCTCAAATTCAAGTTTATCGCT
CTAATGAACAAAGATATTATACCACATTTTTGTGAATTTTTCAACTTGCCCACTTCGACTGCACTCCCGA
CTTAATAACTTCTTGAACACTTGCCGAAAAAGAAAAACTGCCGGGTACGTACCCGGGGATCGATCCCCGG
CCGAGCGCTCTTCCGCTTCCTCGCTCACTGACTCGCTGCGCTCGGTCGTTCGGCTGCGGCGAGCGGTATC
AGCTCACTCAAAGGCGGTAATACGGTTATCCACAGAATCAGGGGATAACGCAGGAAAGAACATGTGAGCA
AAAGGCCAGCAAAAGGCCAGGAACCGTAAAAAGGCCGCGTTGCTGGCGTTTTTCCATAGGCTCCGCCCCC
CTGACGAGCATCACAAAAATCGACGCTCAAGTCAGAGGTGGCGAAACCCGACAGGACTATAAAGATACCA
GGCGTTTCCCCCTTGAAGCTCCCTCGTGCGCTCTCCTGTTCCGACCCTGCCGCTTACCGGATACCTGTCC
GCCTTTCTCCCTTCGGGAAGCGTGGCGCTTTCTCATAGCTCACGCTGTAGGTATCTCAGTTCGGTGTAGG
TCGTTCGCTCCAAGCTGGGCTGTGTGCACGAACCCCCCGTTCAGCCCGACCGCTGCGCCTTATCCGGTAA
CTATCGTCTTGAGTCCAACCCGGTAAGACACGACTTATCGCCACTGGCAGCAGCCACTGGTAACAGGATT
AGCAGAGCGAGGTATGTAGGCGGTGCTACAGAGTTCTTGAAGTGGTGGCCTAACTACGGCTACACTAGAA
GAACAGTATTTGGTATCTGCGCTCTGCTGAAGCCAGTTACCTTCGGAAAAAGAGTTGGTAGCTCTTGATC
CGGCAAACAAACCACCGCTGGTAGCGGTGGTTTTTTTGTTTGCAAGCAGCAGATTACGCGCAGAAAAAAA
GGATCTCAAGAAGATCCTTTGATCTTTTCTACGGGGTCTGACGCTCAGTGGAACGAAAACTCACGTTAAG
GGATTTTGGTCATGAAATGCAAGTTTCTAACTAACATACATCATAGTTACTAAACTATGGTAACTATAAT
TTTATTAACTATATTAAGCACTGATTAGTACTATAACTCAATATAAGCATATCCCCTGTATCGTAACTAG
AGAACCAAACGACGGAAAAAGCGATATAGATAAGTTTAGATAGTGCACCAATTTTTTACTTTTCTATTTT
AGAATCTAGCATTTCCAATGCTTACTAATACTATTTTTGATTTTTAACTTGTTTTAAAAAAGCACCTACT
AATTAGGATTCTAGCTCTATATTCTAGTTATACATTCTCTATATTCTAGCTCTATATTCTAGTTATACAT
TCTCTATATTCTAGCTCTATATTCTAGTTATACATTCTCTATATTCTAGCTCTATATTCTAGTTATACAT
TCTCTATATTCTAGCTCTATATTCTAGTTATACATTCTCTATATTCTAGCTCTATATTCTAGTTATACAT
TCTCTATATTCTAGCTCTATATTCTAGTTATACATTCTCTAAAAAACATATATATATATACTACATATAT
ATGTACAATTATTTTACCAAAAGAAATTTTTAAAACGGCTTAATTTCAATACTTTGATGCCATTTTTTTT
TTGCAATTCTCGTACAATTATTTTACCAAAAGAAATTTTTATTAATTAGTTTTTTTGCATAAAAATAGGA
CTAGAAAATCAATTCTAATCCTATCAAAAATCTACTTGTTTAATCTATATGTATAGTACATAAATCCTCT
ATCATTTATTTTAGTTTCCCATACATCTAAAATTTTAGTATCTAATAAAGATTCTATCATATTTGAAATT
CTTTGCTGTGTTACTCCTAAATCTTTTGCTAATTCCTCTTGATTAATTCTTAATATATTTCCTTTTATTT
TATCATCTTTGACCAATAAATCTTGCTTATATCTCATATGAGTATATAATCTTAATTCTTCAGTTGAAAT
TATTCCCCAAATTACTGCCATGGTAACAAAGTAACTAATAGTATATTGTTTATCTATATTACATCTAACT
TCTTTTACATTGTATGTATCTTTTATTCCTAGCTTTGTAACACCTTTTGTTTTTGTAATATAATCATTAT
GTTGAAGTTCTTTTAATGTTTCTCTTAATGTCTTTTCACTCATAACAATGTTTTTAACTTTCTTCTTACG
TTTATAGGTTATCAGCTCCATTATATCGTCTATGTTTAATTCTCTATCTTTATTGTTAAGTAACACATTA
TAGATAAACAATTGATTACCAGTCATTATTTTAACCCCTTTCCTATTCTTATATTTCAAATCCTTTGAGT
GCTTATGTGGCATATTGAACAAAGTATCTTCATCACTATATATAAAATCTGATTCTATTTTATTCCAACA
ATCACTATTAAACTCACAACCTGTACAACCAAAATTAACCGTTTTAAGCTTCTCATACATATACTTGACT
TGATATTCTAGCTCACTATTTGAAAGACTATTTTGTGATATATAGTTCCATTCTCTAGCAACGGATATTA
CTTGACTTAAACTTTTATTCCTCAATCTTAAAGTCACAACTATTTTTTGCAAATCTAGGTTTTTATGTCC
ATCTTTACTACCATTTTTTAAAATATCTACTATACAATTTGGTAGCTTACTATCTAATATATATTTTGTA
TTAGTATTACCTACTGTTTTTACATCTTTGCAATATTTTTTAGCTAACTTTTCTATGTCATATCTATATA
TATTTTTGTCTTGGTGTATTATTTTTACTTGTTTAGTAGTATTTTTAATATTATATGTATAAGGTACTCT
TAATACTTGAGTAGATAAATTTGCTTGTTTATCTGCACCCAATTTATTTATTAATGTATTTGTAACTTCT
GATACTAACTTAATGTTATTAGTTTTATTAATTAGCACATAAACATGGAATCCATTTCCACTATCAACTA
GGATATGATAATGTAATCCTATCTTAGTAAATAAATTAATTATATCTTTATAATTAAAACCTTGTCCTAA
TTCTTTTTTGTCAAAATCAAATCCTAATGCATATCTATTTATTAAGTTTTCATTGGTTCCTGCTTTTCCA
TCAGTTGTACATAGGTTAAAAAATGTATTTTCATAATAAATATTTTTTGCGAAGGTAAATTCTACTATAT
CATCTATATTTTTAAAAAAAGTTGTTTTACTATATTCTTTAAATTCTTCTCCGAGTTCTAATTGTTTACT
ATTACTTTTATTATTTTGAAATACTCTAACATATTCATTATCAATAAGATTATTTCCTTGTCCTATACCA
TCTCTAAATACTGCCATTAGAAATTTTTTCAACTTATATTTTGAATCTAATTGTTCCATATATTTATTAT
CTCCTTATCTAGTTTTTTTAAGAGATAACACTACATTAAATATATACTTATTGACTAATCAACTTTTACA
ACTATTGAATAATTTTAGCTTAGTATGTATAATAATATTGTTAAGATGCTAAAATTGATAGCAATATTAT
TATATAACTACAGATACTTAATCAGTTAGACCGATATTGGAGTTGGTAGCTCCATAAACTCAATTGGTAG
TTGAGTTGTCATTGTCTAGTAGTATTATCTCATTTTGTTGTTATCTTAAAATATTATTTTAAAAATACTC
TGCTTGGTCGGCTTAGGGTATTTTTTTTGTTTAATTCCAATATTGGTTCAAACTCCTGTGTAATACTTTT
GACACTTCCATCTGTATTGAATTGACAGTTGATATGGTATCTCATTATTGGCTTGTTCTTATGTTTTTCT
ATGTATTTATTTTTTACTTTCAAATAATTTGTATTTCCATTTTTAGTTATGTTTAACACACTATCCTTAT
TACTCAATAAAATTATTTTTTGTTTTAACATATGATTTATAGAATCTAAAAATTGATATTGACTTATAAT
AGTACTTTCTACCTCTCTAGCTTTTTCTAGTGTTTCAAATTCTTCAAACTCTGCTATATTGCTATAGTAT
AGCTTATCATTAATAATATTATCTGACAACTTTAATTCCATTTTATAAAACAATTCCAAGTTATGTATAA
AATTTTTAATGTTACAACATATAGACTTATTATTTGTTCTTATATGGTATCTCCATTTACTACTTCTAGC
TCTCATGTTATATGCACAACTACTCCCAACATAAACATATATTGCTTGTTCTAACTCATATTTTTGTAAA
ATTTCAACATCATATCCAGTCAAATCGTACTCTCTCTTATATACAAATGGTTTTTCTAATTTTTTGTTCA
ATAAATCTCCTCCTATTTCTTACTTAATTTAGCTAAAAATCTATTTATATTTCACCTCCTTTTTGACTTT
AAGCCTACGAATACCATATTTATGATTATAACATCTTCTATTTTTCCCA
